Addgene plasmid #34176: KHBD00014
Depositing lab: Bart Deplancke. Depositing organization: Swiss Federal Institute of Technology (EPFL). Publication: Automated protein-DNA interaction screening of Drosophila regulatory elements. Korneel Hens, Jean-Daniel Feuz, Alina Isakova, Antonina Lagovitina, Andreas Massouras, Julien Bryois, Patrick Callaerts, Susan E. Celniker, Bart Deplancke. Nat Methods. 2011 Oct 30;8(12):1065-70. 10.1038/nmeth.1763 PubMed 22037703.
Backbone
  Vector backbone: pDONR221
  Backbone manufacturer: Invitrogen
  Backbone size w/o insert (bp): 2536
  Vector type: Gateway Donor Vector
Growth in bacteria
  Bacterial resistance: Kanamycin, 50 μg/mL
  Growth temperature: 37°C
  Growth strain: DH5alpha
  Copy number: High Copy
Gene/Insert
  Gene/Insert name: CG15696 (alt names: FBgn0038833; CG15696)
  Species: D. melanogaster (fly)
  Insert size (bp): 537
  Entrez Gene: CG15696 (a.k.a. Dmel_CG15696, Dmel\CG15696)
  Cloning method: Gateway Cloning
  Sequencing primers: 5′ M13F; 3′ M13R
Terms and licenses: Academic/Nonprofit Terms; Industry Terms: Not Available to Industry
Depositor comments: Please note that the ORFs in this collection were cloned open-ended (without a stop codon).
How to cite: KHBD00014 was a gift from Bart Deplancke (Addgene plasmid # 34176 ; http://n2t.net/addgene:34176 ; RRID:Addgene_34176)
