[The description below was written by a language model from this plasmid's Addgene catalogue record.]
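Description:
KHBD00014 is a Gateway entry-type clone built on the Invitrogen pDONR221 backbone (listed as 2,536 bp without insert) and carrying the open reading frame of the Drosophila melanogaster gene CG15696 (FBgn0038833) as a 537 bp insert. It is a bacterial cloning plasmid with no stated expression function of its own. It is maintained at high copy number in E. coli and selected with kanamycin. The record names no promoter driving the insert, which is consistent with a donor-vector-derived clone whose role is to hold an ORF for transfer rather than to express it. No feature table accompanies the record, so the exact positions of the recombination sites, origin and resistance cassette are not documented here. M13 forward and reverse primer sites flank the insert and are used to sequence it.

The ORF was introduced by Gateway recombination cloning. In a pDONR221-derived clone, this normally leaves the insert flanked by attL sites, allowing it to be moved by an LR reaction into any compatible destination vector. The depositor notes that ORFs in this collection were cloned open-ended, without a stop codon, so the coding sequence can read through into a C-terminal tag or fusion partner supplied by the destination vector. The plasmid is part of a collection associated with a study on automated screening of protein–DNA interactions at Drosophila regulatory elements. This suggests its intended use as a source clone for building expression or fusion constructs of this fly protein for such interaction assays, though the record does not say which destination vectors were used.
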