>Addgene plasmid #34176 | KHBD00014 | depositor partial sequence | sequence record 40743 | KHBD00014 sequence 537 bps
ATGAGTGACTTCAGCATCGAGTATATTTTGAACCGAGCCGGCGACAGATACGTGGGCACCAATGCCTCCT
TGGGCGTCCTGCAGCGACTCCGTGCCAGCTTGCCTTTCCATCCGTACGCCCACCCAGCATCTTATGTCTC
AAAGGAGTCTGGAGGATCTCCTCCAGCCTCGGCTGCGGAGGCTCAGATACCCGTCTACGATTGGCTGCAG
TACACCCGGTACCATCCGCCCAAGTTGCCCAGAGCCCTCCGCCAAAATGCGCCCGCCAAAAGGACTCCTG
GTCGCCTGCCCCGCATCCCATTTACTCCGCAGCAGCTGCAGGCCCTGGAAAATGCCTACAAGGAGTCCAA
CTATCTGAGCGCCGAGGACGCCAACAAACTAGCCGACTCCTTGGAGCTGACCAATACGCGAGTGAAGATC
TGGTTCCAGAATCGTAGGGCTCGCGAGCGACGGGAGAAGCGCGAAAAGGACGAGAGTTGCGACTCCACCT
TCTCATCGAACGCCTCCAGTCCGGAACCGGAAATGATCGTTGTAACG
