>Addgene plasmid #34176 | KHBD00014 | addgene partial sequence | sequence record 41640 | M13-Rev 5'-CAGGAAACAGCTATGACC-3'
CAGCTGGATGGCAAATAATGATTTTATTTTGACTGATAGTGACCTGTTCGTTGCAACAAATTGATAAGCA
ATGCTTTCTTATAATGCCAACTTTGTACAAGAAAGTTGGCAACGTTACAACGATCATTTCCGGTTCCGGA
CTGGAGGCGTTCGATGAGAAGGTGGAGTCGCAACTCTCGTCCTTTTCGCGCTTCTCCCGTCGCTCGCGAG
CCCTACGATTCTGGAACCAGATCTTCACTCGCGTATTGGTCAGCTCCAAGGAGTCGGCTAGTTTGTTGGC
GTCCTCGGCGCTCAGATAGTTGGACTCCTTGTAGGCATTTTCCAGGGCCTGCAGCTGCTGCGGAGTAAAT
GGGATGCGGGGCAGGCGACCAGGAGTCCTTTTGGCGGGCGCATTTTGGCGGAGGGCTCTGGGCAACTTGG
GCGGATGGTACCGGGTGTACTGCAGCCAATCGTAGACGGGTATCTGAGCCTCCGCAGCCGAGGCTGGAGG
AGATCCTCCAGACTCCTTTGAGACATAAGATGCTGGGTGGGCGTACGGATGGAAAGGCAAGCTGGCACGG
AGTCGCTGCAGGACGCCCAAGGAGGCATTGGTGCCCACGTATCTNTCGCCGGCTCGGTTCAAAATATACT
CGATGCTGAAGTCACTCATGGCGCCAACTTTTTTGTACAAAAGTTGGCAGTTATA
